>Addgene plasmid #43577 | III-CGCG | depositor partial sequence | sequence record 58842 | III-CGCG sequence 426 bps
CGTCTCGGCTCACCCCAGAGCAGGTCGTGGCGATCGCAAGCCACGACGGAGGAAAGCAAGCCTTGGAAAC
AGTACAGAGGCTGTTGCCTGTGCTGTGCCAAGCGCACGGACTCACCCCAGAGCAGGTCGTGGCAATCGCG
AGCAATAACGGCGGAAAACAGGCTTTGGAAACGGTGCAGAGGCTCCTTCCAGTGCTGTGCCAAGCGCACG
GGCTCACCCCAGAGCAGGTCGTGGCGATCGCAAGCCACGACGGAGGAAAGCAAGCCTTGGAAACAGTACA
GAGGCTGTTGCCTGTGCTGTGCCAAGCGCACGGATTAACCCCAGAGCAGGTCGTGGCAATCGCGAGCAAT
AACGGCGGAAAACAGGCTTTGGAAACGGTGCAGAGGCTCCTTCCAGTGCTGTGCCAAGCGCACGGACTCA
GAGACG
