>Addgene plasmid #43577 | III-CGCG | addgene partial sequence | sequence record 61573 | M13-F20 5'-TGTAAAACGACGGCCAGT-3'
CGAATTGGGCCCTCTAGATGCATGCTCGAGCGGCCGCCAGTGTGATGGATATCTGCAGAATTCGCCCTTG
CCGTCCTAGCGCGTCTCGGCTCACCCCAGAGCAGGTCGTGGCGATCGCAAGCCACGACGGAGGAAAGCAA
GCCTTGGAAACAGTACAGAGGCTGTTGCCTGTGCTGTGCCAAGCGCACGGACTCACCCCAGAGCAGGTCG
TGGCAATCGCGAGCAATAACGGCGGAAAACAGGCTTTGGAAACGGTGCAGAGGCTCCTTCCAGTGCTGTG
CCAAGCGCACGGGCTCACCCCAGAGCAGGTCGTGGCGATCGCAAGCCACGACGGAGGAAAGCAAGCCTTG
GAAACAGTACAGAGGCTGTTGCCTGTGCTGTGCCAAGCGCACGGATTAACCCCAGAGCAGGTCGTGGCAA
TCGCGAGCAATAACGGCGGAAAACAGGCTTTGGAAACGGTGCAGAGGCTCCTTCCAGTGCTGTGCCAAGC
GCACGGACTCAGAGACGTGGGCACAGGAAAGAAGGGCGAATTCCAGCACACTGGCGGCCGTTACTAGTGG
ATCCGAGCTCGGTACCAAGCTTGATGCATAGCTTGAGTATTCTATAGTGTCACCTAAATAGCTTGGCGTA
ATCATGGTCATAGCTGTTTCCTGTGTGAAATTGTTATCCGCTCACAATTCCACACAACATACGAGCCGGA
AGCATAAAGTGTAAAGCCTGGGGTGCCTAATGAGTGAGCTAACTCACATTAATTGCGTTGCGCTCACTGC
CCGCTTTCCAGTCGGGAAACCTGTCGTGCCAGCTGCATTAATGAATCGGCCAACGCGCGGGGAGAGGCGG
TTTGCGTATTGGGCGCTCTTCCGCTTCCTCGCTCACTGACTC
