[The description below was written by a language model from this plasmid's Addgene catalogue record.]
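Description:
III-CGCG is a bacterial cloning plasmid built on the commercial pCRII-TOPO backbone (about 4.0 kb without insert), into which a 426 bp synthetic fragment was introduced by TOPO cloning. It is a high-copy plasmid propagated in E. coli and carries both ampicillin and kanamycin resistance, as is standard for this backbone, so either or both drugs can be used for selection. The insert lies between the T7 and M13-reverse priming sites of the vector, which are the recorded sequencing primer positions. The record lists no mammalian promoter, tag or reporter, consistent with its classification as a storage and cloning vector rather than an expression construct.

The record does not describe the insert beyond its name, size and synthetic origin. The associated publication describes a TALEN genome-editing system for generating human stem cell-based disease models, so the plasmid is most plausibly one member of a library of pre-assembled TALE repeat modules. On that reading, "CGCG" would denote the four target nucleotides recognised by a block of repeats; the 426 bp size is roughly compatible with about four TALE repeats of around 34 codons each. The "III" prefix would indicate the position the block occupies in the ordered assembly of a full DNA-binding array. These interpretations are inferred from the naming and the publication, not stated in the catalogue fields. No feature table was supplied, so the repeat composition and any flanking sites used for assembly cannot be confirmed here. In practice such a plasmid would serve as a source of a defined module to be excised or amplified and joined with others into a TALEN expression backbone.
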