Addgene plasmid #43577: III-CGCG
Depositing lab: Chad Cowan & Kiran Musunuru. Depositing organization: Harvard University. Publication: A TALEN Genome-Editing System for Generating Human Stem Cell-Based Disease Models. Ding Q, Lee YK, Schaefer EA, Peters DT, Veres A, Kim K, Kuperwasser N, Motola DL, Meissner TB, Hendriks WT, Trevisan M, Gupta RM, Moisan A, Banks E, Friesen M, Schinzel RT, Xia F, Tang A, Xia Y, Figueroa E, Wann A, Ahfeldt T, Daheron L, Zhang F, Rubin LL, Peng LF, Chung RT, Musunuru K, Cowan CA. Cell Stem Cell. 2012 Dec 12. pii: S1934-5909(12)00645-5. doi: 10.1016/j.stem.2012.11.011. PubMed 23246482.
Backbone
  Vector backbone: pCRII-TOPO
  Backbone manufacturer: Invitrogen
  Backbone size w/o insert (bp): 3973
  Vector type: Bacterial Cloning
Growth in bacteria
  Bacterial resistance: Ampicillin and Kanamycin, 100 & 50 μg/mL
  Growth temperature: 37°C
  Growth strain: Top10
  Copy number: High Copy
Gene/Insert
  Gene/Insert name: III-CGCG
  Species: Synthetic
  Insert size (bp): 426
  Cloning method: TOPO Cloning
  Sequencing primers: 5′ T7; 3′ M13-rev
Terms and licenses: Academic/Nonprofit Terms; Industry Terms: Not Available to Industry
How to cite: III-CGCG was a gift from Chad Cowan & Kiran Musunuru (Addgene plasmid # 43577 ; http://n2t.net/addgene:43577 ; RRID:Addgene_43577)
